Addgene plasmid #198995: pGL0_94 [ORI_BC_19]
Purpose: Level 0 part
Depositing lab: Charlie Gilbert & Nili Ostrov & Cultivarium Tools. Depositing organization: Cultivarium, Convergent Research. Publication: A scalable framework for high-throughput identification of functional origins of replication in non-model bacteria. Gilbert C, Brumwell SL, Crits-Christoph A, Kang SC, Martin-Moldes Z, Alsharif W, Esmurria A, Nguyen M-A, Lee HH, Ostrov N. bioRxiv 2023.05.19.541510 10.1101/2023.05.19.541510.
Backbone
  Vector backbone: pGLDV_17
  Vector type: Synthetic Biology
Growth in bacteria
  Bacterial resistance: Chloramphenicol, 25 μg/mL
  Growth temperature: 37°C
  Growth strain: E. coli Zymo 10B
  Copy number: High Copy
Gene/Insert
  Gene/Insert name: ORI_BC_19
  Species: Synthetic
  Cloning method: Unknown
Terms and licenses: Academic/Nonprofit Terms; Industry Terms: Not Available to Industry
How to cite: pGL0_94 [ORI_BC_19] was a gift from Charlie Gilbert & Nili Ostrov & Cultivarium Tools (Addgene plasmid # 198995 ; http://n2t.net/addgene:198995 ; RRID:Addgene_198995)
