[The description below was written by a language model from this plasmid's Addgene catalogue record and pLannotate feature annotations shown in this document.]
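Description:
pGL0_94 [ORI_BC_19] is a small (about 2.3 kb) synthetic-biology plasmid built on the pGLDV_17 backbone and described in its record simply as a "Level 0 part", the term used in hierarchical modular cloning schemes for a storage vector holding a single basic DNA part that can later be combined with others into larger assemblies. It is maintained in E. coli at high copy number through a ColE1/pMB1/pUC-type origin of replication. Selection is by chloramphenicol, using a chloramphenicol acetyltransferase (cat) gene driven by its native cat promoter and followed by the phage lambda t0 transcription terminator.

The insert is a synthetic element named ORI_BC_19. The record does not define the sequence or its function, and the automated annotation assigns no feature to it. The name and the associated study, which concerns high-throughput identification of functional origins of replication in non-model bacteria, suggest a barcode part used to tag origin-of-replication constructs, but this is an inference rather than a stated fact. The only other annotated elements are short fragments of a lac operator and of lacZα. These are most plausibly remnants of a lacZα screening cassette in the parental backbone that was displaced when the part was inserted, though the cloning method is listed as unknown. No expression cassette, tag or reporter is annotated. The plasmid therefore appears to serve purely as a propagatable source of the ORI_BC_19 part for downstream assembly into multi-part vectors.
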