Features (pLannotate 1.2.2; 6 found; start..end, strand, type, name):
    379..394     -  protein_bind   lac operator (fragment): The lac repressor binds to the lac operator to inhibit transcription in E. coli. This inhibition can be relieved by adding lactose or isopropyl-β-D-thiogalactopyranoside (IPTG). lac repressor encoded by lacI
    545..1133    -  rep_origin     ori: high-copy-number ColE1/pMB1/pBR322/pUC origin of replication
   1266..1360    -  terminator     lambda t0 terminator: transcription terminator from phage lambda
   1384..2040    -  CDS            cat: CAT_ECOLX - Experimental evidence at protein level: Swiss-Prot protein existence level 1. This enzyme is an effector of chloramphenicol resistance in bacteria. From Escherichia coli. This protein is used as a marker in many commonly used cloning vectors, such as pACYC184.
   2041..2143    -  promoter       cat promoter: promoter of the E. coli cat gene encoding chloramphenicol acetyltransferase
   2218..2261    -  CDS            lacZα (fragment): LacZα fragment of β-galactosidase; lacZ fragment
>Addgene plasmid #198995 | pGL0_94 [ORI_BC_19] | addgene full sequence | sequence record 401275 | Addgene NGS Result
CCGGAATCTATTGGCCTATGTCACTGAAACTATCCAAACACCCCATGTCGATACTGAACGTATCGACGCA
TACCTCCTTCCTTGAAAACGCACAATCAAGGTCTCGGTCAGGGTCACGCGTAGGACGCGTCGAGTAGGGT
AGACCAGGATGGCTGATAAGGTTCCGCAGCCACACGCCGTGTGAAGCTGGGGAGTGAGACCAGTCCTTAC
CTGAAGAATAAGTGTCAGCCAGTGTAACCCGATGAGGAACCCAAAAGGCGAACCGGGCCAGACAACCCGG
CGGTATCGCACTCAAAGCCGAGGCTAGGTGGAGGCTCAGTGATGATAAGTCTGCGATGGTGGATGCATGT
GTCATGGTCATAGCTGTTTCCTGTGTGAAATTGTTATCCGCTCAGAGGGCACAATCCTATTCCGCGCTAT
CCGACAATCTCCAAGACATTAGGTGGAGTTCAGTTCGGCGTATGGCATATGTCGCTGGAAAGAACATGTG
AGCAAAAGGCCAGCAAAAGGCCAGGAACCGTAAAAAGGCCGCGTTGCTGGCGTTTTTCCATAGGCTCCGC
CCCCCTGACGAGCATCACAAAAATCGACGCTCAAGTCAGAGGTGGCGAAACCCGACAGGACTATAAAGAT
ACCAGGCGTTTCCCCCTGGAAGCTCCCTCGTGCGCTCTCCTGTTCCGACCCTGCCGCTTACCGGATACCT
GTCCGCCTTTCTCCCTTCGGGAAGCGTGGCGCTTTCTCATAGCTCACGCTGTAGGTATCTCAGTTCGGTG
TAGGTCGTTCGCTCCAAGCTGGGCTGTGTGCACGAACCCCCCGTTCAGCCCGACCGCTGCGCCTTATCCG
GTAACTATCGTCTTGAGTCCAACCCGGTAAGACACGACTTATCGCCACTGGCAGCAGCCACTGGTAACAG
GATTAGCAGAGCGAGGTATGTAGGCGGTGCTACAGAGTTCTTGAAGTGGTGGCCTAACTACGGCTACACT
AGAAGAACAGTATTTGGTATCTGCGCTCTGCTGAAGCCAGTTACCTTCGGAAAAAGAGTTGGTAGCTCTT
GATCCGGCAAACAAACCACCGCTGGTAGCGGTGGTTTTTTTGTTTGCAAGCAGCAGATTACGCGCAGAAA
AAAAGGATCTCAAGAAGATCCTTTGATCTTTTCTACGGGGTCTGACGCTCTATTCAACAAAGCCGCCGTC
CCGTCAAGTCAGCGTAAATGGGTAGGGGGCTTCAAATCGTCCCCCCATACGATATAAGTTGTTACTAGTG
CTTGGATTCTCACCAATAAAAAACGCCCGGCGGCAACCGAGCGTTCTGAACAAATCCAGATGGAGTTCTG
AGGTCATTACTGGATCTATCAACAGGAGTCCAAGCGAGCTCGATATCAAATTACGCCCCGCCCTGCCACT
CATCGCAGTACTGTTGTAATTCATTAAGCATTCTGCCGACATGGAAGCCATCACAAACGGCATGATGAAC
CTGAATCGCCAGCGGCATCAGCACCTTGTCGCCTTGCGTATAATATTTGCCCATGGTGAAAACGGGGGCG
AAGAAGTTGTCCATATTGGCCACGTTTAAATCAAAACTGGTGAAACTCACCCAGGGATTGGCTGAGACGA
AAAACATATTCTCAATAAACCCTTTAGGGAAATAGGCCAGGTTTTCACCGTAACACGCCACATCTTGCGA
ATATATGTGTAGAAACTGCCGGAAATCGTCGTGGTATTCACTCCAGAGCGATGAAAACGTTTCAGTTTGC
TCATGGAAAACGGTGTAACAAGGGTGAACACTATCCCATATCACCAGCTCACCGTCTTTCATTGCCATAC
GAAATTCCGGATGAGCATTCATCAGGCGGGCAAGAATGTGAATAAAGGCCGGATAAAACTTGTGCTTATT
TTTCTTTACGGTCTTTAAAAAGGCCGTAATATCCAGCTGAACGGTCTGGTTATAGGTACATTGAGCAACT
GACTGAAATGCCTCAAAATGTTCTTTACGATGCCATTGGGATATATCAACGGTGGTATATCCAGTGATTT
TTTTCTCCATTTTAGCTTCCTTAGCTCCTGAAAATCTCGATAACTCAAAAAATACGCCCGGTAGTGATCT
TATTTCATTATGGTGAAAGTTGGAACCTCTTACGTGCCGATCAACGTCTCATTGATACCTGAAACAAAAC
CCATCGTACGGCCAAGGAAGTCTCCAATAACTGTGATCCACCACAAGCGCCAGGGTTTTCCCAGTCACGA
CGTTGTAAAACGACGGCCAGTCATGCATAATCCGCACGCATCTGGAATAAGGAAGTGCCATTCCGCCTGA
CCT
